>Addgene plasmid #14562 | pMX Vav1 Y3F/NSH3* (P651L) uGFP | addgene partial sequence | sequence record 51258 | EGFP-N 5'-CGTCGCCGTCCAGCTCGACCAG-3'
GCTCCTCGCCCTTGCTCACCATGGTGGAATTGACCACTTTGTACAAGAAAGCTGGGTCGCAGTATTCAGA
ATAATCTTCCTCCACGTAGTTGGCAGGGAACCAGCCAACCCGGCCATAGATCTCCCCTCGCCACCAGCCT
TGCTGTCCCTTCTTGTTAAGGATCTTGATGATGTCACCCTCCTTGAGCGACAGCTCTGATCGGTCTCGGG
CGCAGAAGTCATAGCGGGCTTTGGCTGTGCCAAAATACTTTGTGCTTCCCACTGCTGGCCTGCTGATGGT
TCTCTTTTCAGGCTCCTTGAAGGGGAACTGCAAGGTGGTGTCCAGAGACTTGAAGCAATCCTTTAGAGAG
TTCTGCTGGTAAAACTCCACCAGCTCCGTAAGCCCCCGGAAAGCCTTTTTCTCTGTGATCCGGTACAGTC
CTTCTGCTGTCATGATTTTAATGTGCTTGACCTCGACGTTATATTTAATGCTGATGGCAAATTCTGCTGC
ATCCTTCACCCTCTGCCGCACCAAGAAAGTCCCGTCCGAGCGGTTGGCCAGGATGCTCTCTGCCCCTGCC
CGCTCCATGGGGCCTGCGTACCAGAGATGAACAGACAGGTCCTGAGGAGGGCCATGGACATAGGGCTTCA
CCCTGTTACAAAGAAACCAGCCAATTTCATTAGTAGATGTATTTCTGCCCTCCCACCAGTTCTGTTCAGC
CTCAGCCTTCGTGAGCTCCACAATGTCTCCAGGGTTGAGCCGTAGAAAGGGTCCAATGGCTCCAGGGGGT
GGAGGAAGCCCGTAGTATTCCTGAAACACCTCCATCTTGGGGC
