>Addgene plasmid #14562 | pMX Vav1 Y3F/NSH3* (P651L) uGFP | addgene partial sequence | sequence record 54292 | pBMN-5
TCCTCTAGACTGCCGGATCCCAGTGTGGTGGAATTGAACAAGTTTGTACAAAAAAGCAGGCTTAACCATG
GAGCTGTGGCGCCAATGCACCCACTGGCTCATCCAGTGCCGGGTGCTGCCGCCCAGCCACCGCGTGACCT
GGGATGGGGCTCAGGTGTGTGAACTGGCCCAGGCCCTCCGGGATGGTGTCCTTCTGTGTCAGCTGCTTAA
CAACCTGCTACCCCATGCCATCAACCTGCGTGAGGTCAACCTGCGCCCCCAGATGTCCCAGTTCCTGTGC
CTTAAGAACATTAGAACCTTCCTGTCCACCTGCTGTGAGAAGTTCGGCCTCAAGCGGAGCGAGCTCTTCG
AAGCCTTTGACCTCTTCGATGTGCAGGATTTTGGCAAGGTCATCTACACCCTGTCTGCTCTGTCCTGGAC
CCCGATCGCCCAGAACAGGGGGATCATGCCCTTCCCCACCGAGGAGGAGAGTGTAGGTGATGAAGACATC
TTCAGTGGCCTGTCCGACCAGATCGACGACACGGTGGAGGAGGATGAGGACCTGTTTGACTGCGTGGAGA
ATGAGGAGGCGGAAGGCGACGAGATCTTTGAGGACCTCATGCGCTCGGAGCCCGTGTCCATGCCGCCCAA
GATGACAGAGTATGACAAGCGCTGCTGCTGCCTGCGGGAGATCCAGCAGACGGAGGAGAAGTACACTGAC
ACGCTGGGCTCCATCCAGCAGCATTTCTTGAAGCCCCTGCAACGGTTCCTGAAACCTCAAGACATTGAGA
TCATCTTTATCAACATTGAGGACCTGCTTCGTGTTCATACTCACTTCCTAAAGGAGATGAAGGAAGCCCT
GGGCACCCCTGGCGCAGCCAATCTCTAC
