[The description below was written by a language model from this plasmid's Addgene catalogue record.]
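Description:
pMX Vav1 Y3F/NSH3* (P651L) uGFP is a retroviral mammalian expression plasmid built on the pMX-uGFP backbone. It carries a mutant form of human VAV1, which encodes a guanine nucleotide exchange factor for Rho-family GTPases. The plasmid is propagated in E. coli under ampicillin selection. The record does not state the copy number, and because no feature table is provided, the origin of replication, the promoter and the viral elements are not itemised. pMX-type vectors generally drive the insert from the retroviral long terminal repeat and carry a packaging signal, so the transcript can be packaged into particles in a packaging cell line and stably integrated into target cells. These details should be taken as typical of the vector family, not as documented for this construct.

The insert combines two sets of changes. "Y3F" is not defined in the record, but the name implies tyrosine-to-phenylalanine substitution at three sites, and the associated study describes an active form of Vav1. "NSH3*" is a P651L substitution, and the name suggests it disrupts the N-terminal SH3 domain. GFP is supplied by the backbone and fused to the C terminus of Vav1, so expression and localisation of the protein can be followed by fluorescence. The catalogue lists restriction enzyme cloning, whereas the depositor's comment says Vav1 was transferred into pMX-uGFP with the Gateway recombination system, so recombination scars may flank the insert.

The associated publication examined how active Vav1 induces migration of mammary epithelial cells through secretion of an epidermal growth factor receptor ligand. This variant would fit a structure–function analysis testing whether the N-terminal SH3 domain is needed for that activity.
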