Addgene plasmid #14562: pMX Vav1 Y3F/NSH3* (P651L) uGFP
Depositing lab: Joan Brugge. Depositing organization: Harvard Medical School. Publication: An active form of Vav1 induces migration of mammary epithelial cells by stimulating secretion of an epidermal growth factor receptor ligand. Wilsbacher JL, Moores SL, Brugge JS. Cell Commun Signal. 2006 May 18;4:5. doi: 10.1186/1478-811X-4-5. PubMed 16709244.
Backbone
  Vector backbone: pMX-uGFP
  Vector type: Mammalian Expression, Retroviral
Growth in bacteria
  Bacterial resistance: Ampicillin, 100 μg/mL
  Growth temperature: 37°C
  Growth strain: DH5alpha
  Copy number: Unknown
Gene/Insert
  Gene/Insert name: Vav1
  Species: H. sapiens (human)
  Mutation: Y3F/NSH3* (P651L)
  Entrez Gene: VAV1 (a.k.a. VAV)
  Tag / fusion protein: GFP (C terminal on backbone)
  Cloning method: Restriction Enzyme
  Sequencing primers: 5′ n/a
Resource information
  A portion of this plasmid was derived from a plasmid made by: pMX-uGFP was a gift of Eugene Koh
Terms and licenses: Academic/Nonprofit Terms; Industry Terms: Not Available to Industry
Depositor comments: The Gateway cloning system (Invitrogen) was used to subclone human Vav1 into pMX-uGFP.
How to cite: pMX Vav1 Y3F/NSH3* (P651L) uGFP was a gift from Joan Brugge (Addgene plasmid # 14562 ; http://n2t.net/addgene:14562 ; RRID:Addgene_14562)
